>Addgene plasmid #99244 | pAD-LyseR | addgene full sequence | sequence record 191038 | Addgene NGS Result
ATCGATAGGTGGCACTTTTCGGGGAAATGTGCGCGGAACCCCTATTTGTTTATTTTTCTAAATACATTCA
AATATGTATCCGCTCATGAGACAATAACCCTGATAAATGCTTCAATAATATTGAAAAAGGAAGAGTATGG
TAGAAATCAATAATCAACGTAAGGCGTTCCTCGATATGCTGGCGTGGTCGGAGGGAACTGATAACGGACG
TCAGAAAACCAGAAATCATGGTTATGACGTCATTGTAGGCGGAGAGCTATTTACTGATTACTCCGATCAC
CCTCGCAAACTTGTCACGCTAAACCCAAAACTCAAATCAACAGGCGCCGGACGCTACCAGCTTCTTTCCC
GTTGGTGGGATGCCTACCGCAAGCAGCTTGGCCTGAAAGACTTCTCTCCGAAAAGTCAGGACGCTGTGGC
ATTGCAGCAGATTAAGGAGCGTGGCGCTTTACCTATGATTGATCGTGGTGATATCCGTCAGGCAATCGAC
CGTTGCAGCAATATCTGGGCTTCACTGCCGGGCGCTGGTTATGGTCAGTTCGAGCATAAGGCTGACAGCC
TGATTGCAAAATTCAAAGAAGCGGGCGGAACGGTCAGAGAGATTGATGTATGATAACTGTTTTGGCGGAT
GAGAGAAGATTTTCAGCCTGATACAGATTAAATCAGAACGCAGAAGCGGTCTGATAAAACAGAATTTGCC
TGGCGGCAGTAGCGCGGTGGTCCCACCTGACCCCATGCCGAACTCAGAAGTGAAACGCCGTAGCGCCGAT
GGTAGTGTGGGGTCTCCCCATGCGAGAGTAGGGAACTGCCAGGCATCAAATAAAACGAAAGGCTCAGTCG
AAAGACTGGGCCTTTCGTTTTATCTGTTGTTTGTCGGTGAACGCTCTCCTGAGTAGGACAAATCCGCCGG
GAGCGGATTTGAACGTTGCGAAGCAACGGCCCGGAGGGTGGCGGGCAGGACGCCCGCCATAAACTGCCAG
GCATCAAATTAAGCAGAAGGCCATCCTGACGGATGGCCTTTTTGCGTTTCTACAAACTCTTTTGTTTATT
TTTCTAAATACATTCAAATATGTATCCGCTCATGAGACAATAACCCTGATAAATGCTTCAATAATATTGA
AAAAGGAAGAGTATGAGTATTCAACATTTCCGTGTCGCCCTTATTCCCTTTTTTGCGGCATTTTGCCTTC
CTGTTTTTGCTCACCCAGAAACGCTGGTGAAAGTAAAAGATGCTGAAGATCAGTTGGGTGCACGAGTGGG
TTACATCGAACTGGATCTCAACAGCGGTAAGATCCTTGAGAGTTTTCGCCCCGAAGAACGTTTTCCAATG
ATGAGCACTTTTAAAGTTCTGCTATGTGGCGCGGTATTATCCCGTGTTGACGCCGGGCAAGAGCAACTCG
GTCGCCGCATACACTATTCTCAGAATGACTTGGTTGAGTACTCACCAGTCACAGAAAAGCATCTTACGGA
TGGCATGACAGTAAGAGAATTATGCAGTGCTGCCATAACCATGAGTGATAACACTGCGGCCAACTTACTT
CTGACAACGATCGGAGGACCGAAGGAGCTAACCGCTTTTTTGCACAACATGGGGGATCATGTAACTCGCC
TTGATCGTTGGGAACCGGAGCTGAATGAAGCCATACCAAACGACGAGCGTGACACCACGATGCCTGTAGC
AATGGCAACAACGTTGCGCAAACTATTAACTGGCGAACTACTTACTCTAGCTTCCCGGCAACAATTAATA
GACTGGATGGAGGCGGATAAAGTTGCAGGACCACTTCTGCGCTCGGCCCTTCCGGCTGGCTGGTTTATTG
CTGATAAATCTGGAGCCGGTGAGCGTGGGTCTCGCGGTATCATTGCAGCACTGGGGCCAGATGGTAAGCC
CTCCCGTATCGTAGTTATCTACACGACGGGGAGTCAGGCAACTATGGATGAACGAAATAGACAGATCGCT
GAGATAGGTGCCTCACTGATTAAGCATTGGTAACTGTCAGACCAAGTTTACTCATATATACTTTAGATTG
ATT
[125 nt withheld, positions 2034-2158]
C
[141 nt withheld, positions 2160-2300]
CCTTTGACGTTGGAGTCCACGTTCTTT
[37 nt withheld, positions 2328-2364]
ACCCTATCTCGGGCTATTCTTTTGATTTATAAGGGATTTTGCCGATTTCGGCCTATTGGTTAAAAAATGA
GCTGATTTAACAAAAATTTAACGCGAATTTTAACAAAATATTAACGTTTACAATTTAAAAGGATCTAGGT
GAAGATCCTTTTTGATAATCTCATGACCAAAATCCCTTAACGTGAGTTTTCGTTCCACTGAGCGTCAGAC
CCCGTAGAAAAGATCAAAGGATCTTCTTGAGATCCTTTTTTTCTGCGCGTAATCTGCTGCTTGCAAACAA
AAAAACCACCGCTACCAGCGGTGGTTTGTTTGCCGGATCAAGAGCTACCAACTCTTTTTCCGAAGGTAAC
TGGCTTCAGCAGAGCGCAGATACCAAATACTGTCCTTCTAGTGTAGCCGTAGTTAGGCCACCACTTCAAG
AACTCTGTAGCACCGCCTACATACCTCGCTCTGCTAATCCTGTTACCAGTGGCTGCTGCCAGTGGCGATA
AGTCGTGTCTTACCGGGTTGGACTCAAGACGATAGTTACCGGATAAGGCGCAGCGGTCGGGCTGAACGGG
GGGTTCGTGCACACAGCCCAGCTTGGAGCGAACGACCTACACCGAACTGAGATACCTACAGCGTGAGCTA
TGAGAAAGCGCCACGCTTCCCGAAGGGAGAAAGGCGGACAGGTATCCGGTAAGCGGCAGGGTCGGAACAG
GAGAGCGCACGAGGGAGCTTCCAGGGGGAAACGCCTGGTATCTTTATAGTCCTGTCGGGTTTCGCCACCT
CTGACTTGAGCGTCGATTTTTGTGATGCTCGTCAGGGGGGCGGAGCCTATGGAAAAACGCCAGCAACGCG
GCCTTTTTACGGTTCCTGGCCTTTTGCTGGCCTTTTGCTCACATGTTCTTTCCTGCGTTATCCCCTGATT
CTGTGGATAACCGTATTACCGCCTTTGAGTGAGCTGATACCGCTCGCCGCAGCCGAACGACCGAGCGCAG
CGAGTCAGTGAGCGAGGAAGCGGAAGAGCGCCTGATGCGGTATTTTCTCCTTACGCATCTGTGCGGTATT
TCACACCGCATAGGGTCATGGCTGCGCCCCGACACCCGCCAACACCCGCTGACGCGCCCTGACGGGCTTG
TCTGCTCCCGGCATCCGCTTACAGACAAGCTGTGACCGTCTCCGGGAGCTGCATGTGTCAGAGGTTTTCA
CCGTCATCACCGAAACGCGCGAGGCAGAAGGAGATGGCGCCCAACAGTCCCCCGGCCACGGGGCCTGCCA
CCATACCCACGCCGAAACAAGCGCTCATGAGCCCGAAGTGGCGAGCCCGATCTTCCCCATCGGTGATGTC
GGCGATATAGGCGCCAGCAACCGCACCTGTGGCGCCGGTGATGCCGGCCACGATGCGTCCGGCGTAGAGG
AGCTGCTCATGTTTGACAGCTTATC
Features (pLannotate 1.2.2; 13 found; start..end, strand, type, name):
     32..136     +  promoter       AmpR promoter: bla
    137..610     +  CDS            R: ENLYS_LAMBD - Experimental evidence at protein level: Swiss-Prot protein existence level 1. Endolysin with transglycosylase activity that degrades host peptidoglycans and participates with the holin and spanin proteins in the sequential events which lead to the programmed host cell lysis releasing the mature viral particles. Once the holin has permeabilized the host cell membrane, the endolysin can reach the periplasm and break down the peptidoglycan layer. From Escherichia phage lambda (Bacteriophage lambda).
    698..813     +  ncRNA          5S rRNA: Accession: RF00001 - 5S ribosomal RNA
    817..903     +  terminator     rrnB T1 terminator: Escherichia coli rrnB; transcription terminator T1 from the E. coli rrnB gene
    995..1022    +  terminator     rrnB T2 terminator: transcription terminator T2 from the E. coli rrnB gene
   1041..1132    +  promoter       AmpR promoter: bla
   1133..1993    +  CDS            AmpR: β-lactamase; bla; confers resistance to ampicillin, carbenicillin, and related antibiotics
   2035..2415    +  rep_origin     M13 ori (sequence partly withheld): M13 bacteriophage origin of replication; arrow indicates direction of (+) strand synthesis
   2601..3189    +  rep_origin     ori: high-copy-number ColE1/pMB1/pBR322/pUC origin of replication
   3375..3426    -  misc_feature   bom (fragment): basis of mobility region from pBR322
   3542..3581    -  CDS            rop (fragment): Rop protein, which maintains plasmids at low copy number; rop
   3582..3765    -  CDS            TcR (fragment): tetracycline efflux protein; tet; confers resistance to tetracycline
   3777..7       +  promoter       tet promoter (fragment) (across the origin): E. coli promoter for tetracycline efflux protein gene
