[The description below was written by a language model from this plasmid's Addgene catalogue record and pLannotate feature annotations shown in this document.]
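Description:
pAD-LyseR is a small (about 3.8 kb) high-copy bacterial expression plasmid built on the pPro24 backbone and designed to make E. coli cells that lyse themselves on demand for cell-free extract preparation. It replicates from a ColE1/pMB1-type origin and is selected with ampicillin through a β-lactamase gene driven by its own bla promoter. The feature table also shows an M13 phage origin, which would permit single-stranded DNA production, together with non-functional remnants inherited from pBR322-type ancestry: fragments of bom, rop, the tetracycline resistance gene and the tet promoter.

The payload is the 474 bp phage lambda gene R, encoding the lambda endolysin, a transglycosylase that degrades peptidoglycan. It was inserted by Gibson assembly directly downstream of a second copy of the β-lactamase promoter, giving constitutive expression, and is followed by the rrnB region (5S rRNA sequence with the T1 and T2 terminators) to stop transcription before the resistance cassette. No holin or spanin genes are annotated. Since lambda endolysin normally needs a holin to permeabilise the inner membrane before it can reach the cell wall, the enzyme presumably accumulates harmlessly in the cytoplasm during growth and acts only once the membrane is compromised. This fits the record's note that the cells are prone to lysis after a freeze-thaw cycle.

According to the record, the plasmid is carried in the BL21-Gold (DE3) strain to produce "autolysate" for in vitro transcription-translation reactions, offering a simple and scalable way to prepare bacterial lysates for cell-free gene expression.
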