Addgene plasmid #99244: pAD-LyseR
Purpose: For autolysate production in E. coli BL21-Gold (DE3) strain: constitutively expresses phage lambda endolysin (gene R)
Depositing lab: Jeff Hasty. Depositing organization: University of California, San Diego (UCSD). Publication: Rapid and scalable preparation of bacterial lysates for cell-free gene expression. Didovyk A, Tonooka T, Tsimring L, Hasty J. ACS Synth Biol. 2017 Aug 10. doi: 10.1021/acssynbio.7b00253. PubMed 28795570.
Backbone
  Vector backbone: pPro24
  Backbone manufacturer: Jay Keasling lab
  Total vector size (bp): 3790
  Vector type: Bacterial Expression
Growth in bacteria
  Bacterial resistance: Ampicillin, 100 μg/mL
  Growth temperature: 37°C
  Growth strain: BL21-Gold (DE3)
  Growth instructions: Use 24% glycerol (w/v) in glycerol stocks to avoid cell lysis upon a freeze-thaw cycle.
  Copy number: High Copy
Gene/Insert
  Gene/Insert name: phage lambda gene R (alt name: phage lambda endolysin)
  Species: phage lambda
  Insert size (bp): 474
  Entrez Gene: R (a.k.a. lambdap75)
  Promoter: beta-lactamase promoter
  Cloning method: Gibson Cloning
  Sequencing primers: 5′ CCACATAGCAGAACTTTAAAAGTGCT; 3′ CCG GGA GCT GCA TGT GTC AGA GG
Terms and licenses: Academic/Nonprofit Terms; Industry Terms: Not Available to Industry
Depositor comments: pAD-LyseR plasmid in BL21-Gold (DE3) strain is used for producing autolysate for in vitro transcription-translation reactions.
How to cite: pAD-LyseR was a gift from Jeff Hasty (Addgene plasmid # 99244 ; http://n2t.net/addgene:99244 ; RRID:Addgene_99244)
